>Addgene plasmid #63681 | pShuttle-Flag-HA | addgene full sequence | sequence record 263358 | Addgene NGS Result
TTGAGATCCTTTTTTTCTGCGCGTAATCTGCTGCTTGCAAACAAAAAAACCACCGCTACCAGCGGTGGTT
TGTTTGCCGGATCAAGAGCTACCAACTCTTTTTCCGAAGGTAACTGGCTTCAGCAGAGCGCAGATACCAA
ATACTGTTCTTCTAGTGTAGCCGTAGTTAGGCCACCACTTCAAGAACTCTGTAGCACCGCCTACATACCT
CGCTCTGCTAATCCTGTTACCAGTGGCTGCTGCCAGTGGCGATAAGTCGTGTCTTACCGGGTTGGACTCA
AGACGATAGTTACCGGATAAGGCGCAGCGGTCGGGCTGAACGGGGGGTTCGTGCACACAGCCCAGCTTGG
AGCGAACGACCTACACCGAACTGAGATACCTACAGCGTGAGCTATGAGAAAGCGCCACGCTTCCCGAAGG
GAGAAAGGCGGACAGGTATCCGGTAAGCGGCAGGGTCGGAACAGGAGAGCGCACGAGGGAGCTTCCAGGG
GGAAACGCCTGGTATCTTTATAGTCCTGTCGGGTTTCGCCACCTCTGACTTGAGCGTCGATTTTTGTGAT
GCTCGTCAGGGGGGCGGAGCCTATGGAAAAACGCCAGCAACGCGGCCTTTTTACGGTTCCTGGCCTTTTG
CTGGCCTTTTGCTCACATGTTCTTTCCTGCGTTATCCCCTGATTCTGTGGATAACCGTATTACCGCCTTT
GAGTGAGCTGATACCGCTCGCCGCAGCCGAACGACCGAGCGCAGCGAGTCAGTGAGCGAGGAAGCGGAAG
AGCGCCCAATACGCAAACCGCCTCTCCCCGCGCGTTGGCCGATTCATTAATGCAGACCCATAATACCCAT
AATGCCATTTCATTACCTCTTTCTCCGCACCCGACATAGATGAATTCAGATCTGCAGATGAGTTTGGACA
AACCACAACTAGAATGCAGTGAAAAAAATGCTTTATTTGTGAAATTTGTGATGCTATTGCTTTATTTGTA
ACCATTATAAGCTGCAATAAACAAGTTCTAGTCACTTACTTACTTAAGCGCGTAGTCTGGCACGTCGTAG
GGGTATGCATAATCAGGAACATCATACGGATAATCCAGGGATCCTCTAGAGTCGACCTGCAGGCATGCAA
GCTTATCGATACGCGTGGTACCAGATCTGAATTCCTTGTCATCGTCGTCCTTGTAGTCCATGCTAGCCAG
CTTGGGTCTCCCTATAGTGAGTCGTATTAATTTCGATAAGCCAGTAAGCAGTGGGTTCTCTAGTTAGCCA
GAGAGCTCTGCTTATATAGACCTCCCACCGTACACGCCTACCGCCCATTTGCGTCAATGGGGCGGAGTTG
TTACGACATTTTGGAAAGTCCCGTTGATTTTGGTGCCAAAACAAACTCCCATTGACGTCAATGGGGTGGA
GACTTGGAAATCCCCGTGAGTCAAACCGCTATCCACGCCCATTGATGTACTGCCAAAACCGCATCACCAT
GGTAATAGCGATGACTAATACGTAGATGTACTGCCAAGTAGGAAAGTCCCATAAGGTCATGTACTGGGCA
TAATGCCAGGCGGGCCATTTACCGTCATTGACGTCAATAGGGGGCGTACTTGGCATATGATACACTTGAT
GTACTGCCAAGTGGGCAGTTTACCGTAAATACTCCACCCATTGACGTCAATGGAAAGTCCCTATTGGCGT
TACTATGGGAACATACGTCATTATTGACGTCAATGGGCGGGGGTCGTTGGGCGGTCAGCCAGGCGGGCCA
TTTACCGTAAGTTATGTAACGCGGAACTCCATATATGGGCTATGAACTAATGACCCCGTAATTGATTACT
ATTAATAACTAGTCAATAATCAATGTCAACGCGTATATCTGGCCCGTACATCGCGAAGCAGCGCAAAACG
CCTAACCCTAAGCAGATTCTTCATGCAATTGTCGGTCAAGCCTTGCCTTGTTGTAGCTTAAATTTTGCTC
GCGCACTACTCAGCGACCTCCAACACACAAGCAGGGAGCAGATACTGGCTTAACTATGCGGCATCAGAGC
AGATTGTACTGAGAGTGCACCATAGGGGATCGGGAGATCTGAGCTTTCGCTACCTTAGGACCGTTATAGT
TACGTCAGGTGGCACTTTTCGGGGAAATGTGCGCGGAACCCCTATTTGTTTATTTTTCTAAATACATTCA
AATATGTATCCGCTCATGAGACAATAACCCTGATAAATGCTTCAATAATCTAGCGCTGAGGTCTGCCTCG
TGAAGAAGGTGTTGCTGACTCATACCAGGCCTGAATCGCCCCATCATCCAGCCAGAAAGTGAGGGAGCCA
CGGTTGATGAGAGCTTTGTTGTAGGTGGACCAGTTGGTGATTTTGAACTTTTGCTTTGCCACGGAACGGT
CTGCGTTGTCGGGAAGATGCGTGATCTGATCCTTCAACTCAGCAAAAGTTCGATTTATTCAACAAAGCCA
CGTTGTGTCTCAAAATCTCTGATGTTACATTGCACAAGATAAAAATATATCATCATGAACAATAAAACTG
TCTGCTTACATAAACAGTAATACAAGGGGTGTTATGAGCCATATTCAACGGGAAACGTCTTGCTCGAGGC
CGCGATTAAATTCCAACATGGATGCTGATTTATATGGGTATAAATGGGCTCGCGATAATGTCGGGCAATC
AGGTGCGACAATCTATCGATTGTATGGGAAGCCCGATGCGCCAGAGTTGTTTCTGAAACATGGCAAAGGT
AGCGTTGCCAATGATGTTACAGATGAGATGGTCAGACTAAACTGGCTGACGGAATTTATGCCTCTTCCGA
CCATCAAGCATTTTATCCGTACTCCTGATGATGCATGGTTACTCACCACTGCGATCCCCGGGAAAACAGC
ATTCCAGGTATTAGAAGAATATCCTGATTCAGGTGAAAATATTGTTGATGCGCTGGCAGTGTTCCTGCGC
CGGTTGCATTCGATTCCTGTTTGTAATTGTCCTTTTAACAGCGATCGCGTATTTCGTCTCGCTCAGGCGC
AATCACGAATGAATAACGGTTTGGTTGATGCGAGTGATTTTGATGACGAGCGTAATGGCTGGCCTGTTGA
ACAAGTCTGGAAAGAAATGCATAAGCTTTTGCCATTCTCACCGGATTCAGTCGTCACTCATGGTGATTTC
TCACTTGATAACCTTATTTTTGACGAGGGGAAATTAATAGGTTGTATTGATGTTGGACGAGTCGGAATCG
CAGACCGATACCAGGATCTTGCCATCCTATGGAACTGCCTCGGTGAGTTTTCTCCTTCATTACAGAAACG
GCTTTTTCAAAAATATGGTATTGATAATCCTGATATGAATAAATTGCAGTTTCATTTGATGCTCGATGAG
TTTTTCTAATCAGAATTGGTTAATTGGTTGTAACACTGGCAGAGCATTACGCTGACTTGACGGGACGGCG
GCTTTGTTGAATAAATCGAACTTTTGCTGAGTTGAAGGATCAGATCACGCATCTTCCCGACAACGCAGAC
CGTTCCGTGGCAAAGCAAAAGTTCAAAATCACCAACTGGTCCACCTACAACAAAGCTCTCATCAACCGTG
GCTCCCTCACTTTCTGGCTGGATGATGGGGCGATTCAGGCCTGGTATGAGTCAGCAACACCTTCTTCACG
AGGCAGACCTCAGCGCTCAAAGATGCAGGGGTAAAAGCTAACCGCATCTTTACCGACAAGGCATCCGGCA
GTTCAACAGATCGGGAAGGGCTGGATTTGCTGAGGATGAAGGTGGAGGAAGGTGATGTCATTCTGGTGAA
GAAGCTCGACCGTCTTGGCCGCGACACCGCCGACATGATCCAACTGATAAAAGAGTTTGATGCTCAGGGT
GTAGCGGTTCGGTTTATTGACGACGGGATCAGTACCGACGGTGATATGGGGCAAATGGTGGTCACCATCC
TGTCGGCTGTGGCACAGGCTGAACGCCGGAGGATCAAAAGGATCTAGGTGAAGATCCTTTTTGATAATCT
CATGACCAAAATCCCTTAACGTGAGTTTTCGTTCCACTGAGCGTCAGACCCCGTAGAAAAGATCAAAGGA
TCTTC
Features (pLannotate 1.2.2; 16 found; start..end, strand, type, name):
      1..589     +  rep_origin     ori: high-copy-number ColE1/pMB1/pBR322/pUC origin of replication
    772..825     +  CDS            lacI (fragment): lac repressor; lacI; The lac repressor binds to the lac operator to inhibit transcription in E. coli. This inhibition can be relieved by adding lactose or isopropyl-β-D-thiogalactopyranoside (IPTG).
    926..1007    -  polyA_signal   SV40 poly(A) signal: SV40 polyadenylation signal
   1051..1067    -  CDS            3xHA (fragment): three tandem HA epitope tags
   1088..1124    +  misc_feature   MCS (fragment): pUC18/19 multiple cloning site
   1155..1175    -  CDS            FLAG (fragment): FLAG® epitope tag, followed by an enterokinase cleavage site
   1201..1219    -  promoter       T7 promoter: promoter for bacteriophage T7 RNA polymerase
   1235..1268    -  LTR            5' LTR (truncated) (fragment): truncated 5' long terminal repeat (LTR) from HIV-1
   1264..1467    -  promoter       CMV promoter: human cytomegalovirus (CMV) immediate early promoter
   1468..1847    -  enhancer       CMV enhancer: human cytomegalovirus immediate early enhancer
   2002..2054    +  misc_feature   bom (fragment): basis of mobility region from pBR322
   2132..2219    +  promoter       AmpR promoter (fragment): bla
   2223..2369    -  CDS            TRA2_ECOLX (fragment): Protein predicted: Swiss-Prot protein existence level 4. Required for transposition of transposon Tn903. From Escherichia coli.
   2554..3369    +  CDS            KanR: aminoglycoside phosphotransferase; aph(3')-Ia; confers resistance to kanamycin in bacteria or G418 (Geneticin®) in eukaryotes
   3510..3656    +  CDS            TRA2_ECOLX (fragment): Protein predicted: Swiss-Prot protein existence level 4. Required for transposition of transposon Tn903. From Escherichia coli.
   3644..3955    +  CDS            tnpR (fragment): TNR3_ECOLX - Experimental evidence at protein level: Swiss-Prot protein existence level 1. Resolvase catalyzes the resolution (a site-specific recombination) of the cointegrated replicon to yield the final transposition products. From Escherichia coli.
