[The description below was written by a language model from this plasmid's Addgene catalogue record and pLannotate feature annotations shown in this document.]
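Description:
pShuttle-Flag-HA is an empty-backbone adenoviral shuttle vector derived from pShuttle-CMV, designed so that an open reading frame cloned into it is expressed in mammalian cells with an N-terminal FLAG tag and a C-terminal HA tag. It is propagated in E. coli through a high-copy ColE1/pUC-type origin and selected with kanamycin via an aph(3')-Ia resistance gene. That gene is flanked by short Tn903- and resolvase-derived fragments, which are remnants of the marker's transposon origin rather than functional parts.

The expression cassette lies on the reverse strand of the sequenced record. It consists of the human CMV immediate-early enhancer and promoter, a T7 promoter, the FLAG epitope, a short multiple cloning site fragment, the HA epitope and an SV40 polyadenylation signal. A gene of interest is inserted by restriction cloning between the two tags, in frame with both, so the product can be detected or immunoprecipitated from either end. The small matches to lacI, an HIV-1 LTR, bom and the AmpR promoter are brief fragments and probably incidental annotation hits.

Vectors of the pShuttle family are normally recombined with an adenoviral backbone plasmid to generate recombinant adenovirus genomes. However, the feature table covers a record of only about 4.1 kb and annotates no adenoviral homology arms, inverted terminal repeats or packaging signal. The record therefore does not show whether these elements are present but unannotated or absent from this sequence, so the adenoviral function rests on the catalogue description alone.
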