Addgene plasmid #63681: pShuttle-Flag-HA
Purpose: (Empty Backbone) adenoviral shuttle vector containing N-terminal Flag tag
Depositing lab: Qingbo Xu & Lingfang Zeng. Depositing organization: King's College London.
Backbone
  Vector backbone: pShuttle-CMV
  Vector type: Mammalian Expression, Adenoviral
  Promoter: CMV
  Tag / fusion protein: FLAG (N terminal on backbone); HA (C terminal on backbone)
Growth in bacteria
  Bacterial resistance: Kanamycin, 50 μg/mL
  Growth temperature: 37°C
  Growth strain: DH5alpha
  Copy number: Unknown
Gene/Insert
  Cloning method: Restriction Enzyme
  Sequencing primers: 5′ CMV-F; 3′ SV40-pA-R
Terms and licenses: Academic/Nonprofit Terms; Industry Terms: Not Available to Industry
How to cite: pShuttle-Flag-HA was a gift from Qingbo Xu & Lingfang Zeng (Addgene plasmid # 63681 ; http://n2t.net/addgene:63681 ; RRID:Addgene_63681)
