>Addgene plasmid #63681 | pShuttle-Flag-HA | addgene partial sequence | sequence record 107657 | CMV-F 5'-CGCAAATGGGCGGTAGGCGTG-3'
TGCTTACTGGCTTATCGAAATTAATACGACTCACTATAGGGAGACCCAAGCTGGCTAGCATGGACTACAA
GGACGACGATGACAAGGAATTCAGATCTGGTACCACGCGTATCGATAAGCTTGCATGCCTGCAGGTCGAC
TCTAGAGGATCCCTGGATTATCCGTATGATGTTCCTGATTATGCATACCCCTACGACGTGCCAGACTACG
CGCTTAAGTAAGTAAGTGACTAGAACTTGTTTATTGCAGCTTATAATGGTTACAAATAAAGCAATAGCAT
CACAAATTTCACAAATAAAGCATTTTTTTCACTGCATTCTAGTTGTGGTTTGTCCAAACTCATCTGCAGA
TCTGAATTCATCTATGTCGGGTGCGGAGAAAGAGGTAATGAAATGGCATTATGGGTATTATGGGTCTGCA
TTAATGAATCGGCCAACGCGCGGGGAGAGGCGGTTTGCGTATTGGGCGCTCTTCCGCTTCCTCGCTCACT
GACTCGCTGCGCTCGGTCGTTCGGCTGCGGCGAGCGGTATCAGCTCACTCAAAGGCGGTAATACGGTTAT
CCACAGAATCA
