>Addgene plasmid #63681 | pShuttle-Flag-HA | addgene partial sequence | sequence record 107658 | SV40pA-R 5'-GAAATTTGTGATGCTATTGC-3'
CTAGTCACTTACTTACTTAAGCGCGTAGTCTGGCACGTCGTAGGGGTATGCATAATCAGGAACATCATAC
GGATAATCCAGGGATCCTCTAGAGTCGACCTGCAGGCATGCAAGCTTATCGATACGCGTGGTACCAGATC
TGAATTCCTTGTCATCGTCGTCCTTGTAGTCCATGCTAGCCAGCTTGGGTCTCCCTATAGTGAGTCGTAT
TAATTTCGATAAGCCAGTAAGCAGTGGGTTCTCTAGTTAGCCAGAGAGCTCTGCTTATATAGACCTCCCA
CCGTACACGCCTACCGCCCATTTGCGTCAATGGGGCGGAGTTGTTACGACATTTTGGAAAGTCCCGTTGA
TTTTGGTGCCAAAACAAACTCCCATTGACGTCAATGGGGTGGAGACTTGGAAATCCCCGTGAGTCAAACC
GCTATCCACGCCCATTGATGTACTGCCAAAACCGCATCACCATGGTAATAGCGATGACTAATACGTAGAT
GTACTGCCAAGTAGGAAAGTCCCATAAGGTCATGTACTGGGCATAATGCCAGGCGGGCCATTTACCGTCA
TTGACGTCAATAGGGGGCGTACTTGGCATATGATACACTTGATGTACTGCCAAGTGGGCAGTTTACCGT
